LOCUS       Exported 6003 bp ds-DNA circular SYN 13-MAY-2021
DEFINITION  mammalian expression of untagged SARS-CoV-2 Nsp7-Nsp8 fusion protein
            under control of a tetracycline-inducible promoter.
ACCESSION   .
VERSION     .
KEYWORDS    pcDNA-FRT-TO-Nsp7-Nsp8_GC3opt
SOURCE      synthetic DNA construct
  ORGANISM  synthetic DNA construct
REFERENCE   1 (bases 1 to 6003)
  TITLE     Tollervey SARS-CoV-2 plasmids
REFERENCE   2 (bases 1 to 6003)
  AUTHORS   .
  TITLE     Direct Submission
  JOURNAL   Exported May 13, 2021 from SnapGene Server 1.1.58
            http://www.snapgene.com
FEATURES             Location/Qualifiers
     source          1..6003
                     /organism="synthetic DNA construct"
                     /mol_type="other DNA"
     primer_bind     complement(44..63)
                     /label=pRS-marker
                     /note="pRS vectors, use to sequence yeast selectable
                     marker"
     enhancer        235..614
                     /label=CMV enhancer
                     /note="human cytomegalovirus immediate early enhancer"
     promoter        615..818
                     /label=CMV promoter
                     /note="human cytomegalovirus (CMV) immediate early
                     promoter"
     primer_bind     769..789
                     /label=CMV-F
                     /note="Human CMV immediate early promoter, forward primer"
     protein_bind    820..838
                     /gene="tetO"
                     /label=tet operator
                     /bound_moiety="tetracycline repressor TetR"
                     /note="bacterial operator O2 for the tetR and tetA genes"
     protein_bind    841..859
                     /gene="tetO"
                     /label=tet operator
                     /bound_moiety="tetracycline repressor TetR"
                     /note="bacterial operator O2 for the tetR and tetA genes"
     primer_bind     869..893
                     /label=LNCX
                     /note="Human CMV promoter, forward primer"
     primer_bind     complement(1955..1972)
                     /label=BGH-rev
                     /note="Bovine growth hormone terminator, reverse primer.
                     Also called BGH reverse"
     polyA_signal    1961..2185
                     /label=bGH poly(A) signal
                     /note="bovine growth hormone polyadenylation signal"
     primer_bind     complement(2318..2337)
                     /label=F1ori-R
                     /note="F1 origin, reverse primer"
     protein_bind    2469..2516
                     /label=FRT
                     /bound_moiety="FLP recombinase from the Saccharomyces
                     cerevisiae 2u plasmid"
                     /note="FLP-mediated recombination occurs in the 8-bp core
                     sequence TCTAGAAA (Turan and Bode, 2011)."
     CDS             2524..3546
                     /codon_start=1
                     /gene="aph(4)-Ia"
                     /product="aminoglycoside phosphotransferase from E. coli"
                     /label=HygR
                     /note="confers resistance to hygromycin"
                     /translation="KKPELTATSVEKFLIEKFDSVSDLMQLSEGEESRAFSFDVGGRGY
                     VLRVNSCADGFYKDRYVYRHFASAALPIPEVLDIGEFSESLTYCISRRAQGVTLQDLPE
                     TELPAVLQPVAEAMDAIAAADLSQTSGFGPFGPQGIGQYTTWRDFICAIADPHVYHWQT
                     VMDDTVSASVAQALDELMLWAEDCPEVRHLVHADFGSNNVLTDNGRITAVIDWSEAMFG
                     DSQYEVANIFFWRPWLACMEQQTRYFERRHPELAGSPRLRAYMLRIGLDQLYQSLVDGN
                     FDDAAWAQGRCDAIVRSGAGTVGRTQIARRSAAVWTDGCVEVLADSGNRRPSTRPRAKE
                     "
     polyA_signal    3676..3797
                     /label=SV40 poly(A) signal
                     /note="SV40 polyadenylation signal"
     primer_bind     complement(3713..3732)
                     /label=SV40pA-R
                     /note="SV40 polyA, reverse primer"
     primer_bind     3767..3786
                     /label=EBV-rev
                     /note="SV40 polyA terminator, reverse primer"
     primer_bind     complement(3846..3862)
                     /label=M13 rev
                     /note="common sequencing primer, one of multiple similar
                     variants"
     primer_bind     complement(3846..3862)
                     /label=M13 Reverse
                     /note="In lacZ gene. Also called M13-rev"
     primer_bind     complement(3859..3881)
                     /label=M13/pUC Reverse
                     /note="In lacZ gene"
     protein_bind    3870..3886
                     /label=lac operator
                     /bound_moiety="lac repressor encoded by lacI"
                     /note="The lac repressor binds to the lac operator to
                     inhibit transcription in E. coli. This inhibition can be
                     relieved by adding lactose or
                     isopropyl-beta-D-thiogalactopyranoside (IPTG)."
     promoter        complement(3894..3924)
                     /label=lac promoter
                     /note="promoter for the E. coli lac operon"
     protein_bind    3939..3960
                     /label=CAP binding site
                     /bound_moiety="E. coli catabolite activator protein"
                     /note="CAP binding activates transcription in the presence
                     of cAMP."
     primer_bind     complement(4077..4094)
                     /label=L4440
                     /note="L4440 vector, forward primer"
     rep_origin      complement(4248..4836)
                     /direction=LEFT
                     /label=ori
                     /note="high-copy-number ColE1/pMB1/pBR322/pUC origin of
                     replication"
     primer_bind     complement(4328..4347)
                     /label=pBR322ori-F
                     /note="pBR322 origin, forward primer"
     CDS             complement(5007..5867)
                     /codon_start=1
                     /gene="bla"
                     /product="beta-lactamase"
                     /label=AmpR
                     /note="confers resistance to ampicillin, carbenicillin, and
                     related antibiotics"
                     /translation="MSIQHFRVALIPFFAAFCLPVFAHPETLVKVKDAEDQLGARVGYI
                     ELDLNSGKILESFRPEERFPMMSTFKVLLCGAVLSRIDAGQEQLGRRIHYSQNDLVEYS
                     PVTEKHLTDGMTVRELCSAAITMSDNTAANLLLTTIGGPKELTAFLHNMGDHVTRLDRW
                     EPELNEAIPNDERDTTMPVAMATTLRKLLTGELLTLASRQQLIDWMEADKVAGPLLRSA
                     LPAGWFIADKSGAGERGSRGIIAALGPDGKPSRIVVIYTTGSQATMDERNRQIAEIGAS
                     LIKHW"
     primer_bind     5630..5649
                     /label=Amp-R
                     /note="Ampicillin resistance gene, reverse primer"
     promoter        complement(5868..5972)
                     /gene="bla"
                     /label=AmpR promoter
ORIGIN
        1 gacggatcgg gagatctccc gatcccctat ggtgcactct cagtacaatc tgctctgatg
       61 ccgcatagtt aagccagtat ctgctccctg cttgtgtgtt ggaggtcgct gagtagtgcg
      121 cgagcaaaat ttaagctaca acaaggcaag gcttgaccga caattgcatg aagaatctgc
      181 ttagggttag gcgttttgcg ctgcttcgcg atgtacgggc cagatatacg cgttgacatt
      241 gattattgac tagttattaa tagtaatcaa ttacggggtc attagttcat agcccatata
      301 tggagttccg cgttacataa cttacggtaa atggcccgcc tggctgaccg cccaacgacc
      361 cccgcccatt gacgtcaata atgacgtatg ttcccatagt aacgccaata gggactttcc
      421 attgacgtca atgggtggag tatttacggt aaactgccca cttggcagta catcaagtgt
      481 atcatatgcc aagtacgccc cctattgacg tcaatgacgg taaatggccc gcctggcatt
      541 atgcccagta catgacctta tgggactttc ctacttggca gtacatctac gtattagtca
      601 tcgctattac catggtgatg cggttttggc agtacatcaa tgggcgtgga tagcggtttg
      661 actcacgggg atttccaagt ctccacccca ttgacgtcaa tgggagtttg ttttggcacc
      721 aaaatcaacg ggactttcca aaatgtcgta acaactccgc cccattgacg caaatgggcg
      781 gtaggcgtgt acggtgggag gtctatataa gcagagctct ccctatcagt gatagagatc
      841 tccctatcag tgatagagat cgtcgacgag ctcgtttagt gaaccgtcag atcgcctgga
      901 gacgccatcc acgctgtttt gacctccata gaagacaccg ggaccgatcc agcctccgga
      961 ctctagcgtt taaacttaag cttggtaccg agctcggatc cgggatgagc aagatgagcg
     1021 acgtgaagtg caccagcgtg gtgctgctgt ctgttctgca gcagctgaga gtggaaagca
     1081 gcagcaaact gtgggcccag tgtgtccagc tgcacaacga tattctgctg gccaaggaca
     1141 ccaccgaggc cttcgagaag atggtgtctc tgctgagcgt gctgctgagc atgcaaggcg
     1201 ccgtggacat caacaagctg tgcgaggaaa tgctggacaa ccgggccaca ctgcagggct
     1261 ctgctggatc tgctgctggc tctggcgaat ttgccattgc cagcgagttc agcagcctgc
     1321 ctagctatgc cgcctttgcc acagctcaag aggcctatga acaggccgtg gccaatggcg
     1381 attctgaggt ggtgctgaag aagctgaaaa agtccctgaa cgtggccaag agcgagttcg
     1441 acagagatgc cgccatgcag cggaagctgg aaaagatggc cgaccaggcc atgacacaga
     1501 tgtacaagca ggccagaagc gaggacaaga gggccaaagt gacctctgcc atgcagacca
     1561 tgctgttcac catgctgaga aagctggata acgacgccct gaacaacatc atcaacaacg
     1621 ccagagatgg ctgcgtgccc ctgaatatca tccctctgac aaccgccgcc aagctgatgg
     1681 tggtcatccc cgactacaac acctacaaga atacctgcga cggcaccacc ttcacctacg
     1741 cctctgctct gtgggagatt cagcaggtcg tggacgccga cagcaagatc gtgcagctga
     1801 gcgagatcag catggacaac agccccaatc tggcctggcc tctgattgtg acagccctga
     1861 gagccaacag cgccgtgaaa ctgcaggcct aggagatatc cagcacagtg gcggccgctc
     1921 gagtctagag ggcccgttta aacccgctga tcagcctcga ctgtgccttc tagttgccag
     1981 ccatctgttg tttgcccctc ccccgtgcct tccttgaccc tggaaggtgc cactcccact
     2041 gtcctttcct aataaaatga ggaaattgca tcgcattgtc tgagtaggtg tcattctatt
     2101 ctggggggtg gggtggggca ggacagcaag ggggaggatt gggaagacaa tagcaggcat
     2161 gctggggatg cggtgggctc tatggcttct gaggcggaaa gaaccagctg gggctctagg
     2221 gggtatcccc nnnnnnnnnn nnnnnnnnnn nnnnnnnnnn nnnnnnnnnn nnnnnnnnnn
     2281 nnnnnnnnnn nnnnnnnnnn nnnnnnnnnn nnnnnnnnnn nnnnnnnnnn nnnnnnnnnn
     2341 nnnnnnnnnn nnnncnnnnn nnnnnnnnnn nnnnnnnnnn nnnnnnnnnn nnnnnnnnnn
     2401 nnnnnnnnnn nnnnnnnnnn nnnnnnnnnn nnnnnnnnnn nnnnnnaggg tgatggttca
     2461 cgtacctaga agttcctatt ccgaagttcc tattctctag aaagtatagg aacttccttg
     2521 gccaaaaagc ctgaactcac cgcgacgtct gtcgagaagt ttctgatcga aaagttcgac
     2581 agcgtctccg acctgatgca gctctcggag ggcgaagaat ctcgtgcttt cagcttcgat
     2641 gtaggagggc gtggatatgt cctgcgggta aatagctgcg ccgatggttt ctacaaagat
     2701 cgttatgttt atcggcactt tgcatcggcc gcgctcccga ttccggaagt gcttgacatt
     2761 ggggaattca gcgagagcct gacctattgc atctcccgcc gtgcacaggg tgtcacgttg
     2821 caagacctgc ctgaaaccga actgcccgct gttctgcagc cggtcgcgga ggccatggat
     2881 gcgatcgctg cggccgatct tagccagacg agcgggttcg gcccattcgg accgcaagga
     2941 atcggtcaat acactacatg gcgtgatttc atatgcgcga ttgctgatcc ccatgtgtat
     3001 cactggcaaa ctgtgatgga cgacaccgtc agtgcgtccg tcgcgcaggc tctcgatgag
     3061 ctgatgcttt gggccgagga ctgccccgaa gtccggcacc tcgtgcacgc ggatttcggc
     3121 tccaacaatg tcctgacgga caatggccgc ataacagcgg tcattgactg gagcgaggcg
     3181 atgttcgggg attcccaata cgaggtcgcc aacatcttct tctggaggcc gtggttggct
     3241 tgtatggagc agcagacgcg ctacttcgag cggaggcatc cggagcttgc aggatcgccg
     3301 cggctccggg cgtatatgct ccgcattggt cttgaccaac tctatcagag cttggttgac
     3361 ggcaatttcg atgatgcagc ttgggcgcag ggtcgatgcg acgcaatcgt ccgatccgga
     3421 gccgggactg tcgggcgtac acaaatcgcc cgcagaagcg cggccgtctg gaccgatggc
     3481 tgtgtagaag tactcgccga tagtggaaac cgacgcccca gcactcgtcc gagggcaaag
     3541 gaatagcacg tactacgaga tttcgattcc accgccgcct tctatgaaag gttgggcttc
     3601 ggaatcgttt tccgggacgc cggctggatg atcctccagc gcggggatct catgctggag
     3661 ttcttcgccc accccaactt gtttattgca gcttataatg gttacaaata aagcaatagc
     3721 atcacaaatt tcacaaataa agcatttttt tcactgcatt ctagttgtgg tttgtccaaa
     3781 ctcatcaatg tatcttatca tgtctgtata ccgtcgacct ctagctagag cttggcgtaa
     3841 tcatggtcat agctgtttcc tgtgtgaaat tgttatccgc tcacaattcc acacaacata
     3901 cgagccggaa gcataaagtg taaagcctgg ggtgcctaat gagtgagcta actcacatta
     3961 attgcgttgc gctcactgcc cgctttccag tcgggaaacc tgtcgtgcca gctgcattaa
     4021 tgaatcggcc aacgcgcggg gagaggcggt ttgcgtattg ggcgctcttc cgcttcctcg
     4081 ctcactgact cgctgcgctc ggtcgttcgg ctgcggcgag cggtatcagc tcactcaaag
     4141 gcggtaatac ggttatccac agaatcaggg gataacgcag gaaagaacat gtgagcaaaa
     4201 ggccagcaaa aggccaggaa ccgtaaaaag gccgcgttgc tggcgttttt ccataggctc
     4261 cgcccccctg acgagcatca caaaaatcga cgctcaagtc agaggtggcg aaacccgaca
     4321 ggactataaa gataccaggc gtttccccct ggaagctccc tcgtgcgctc tcctgttccg
     4381 accctgccgc ttaccggata cctgtccgcc tttctccctt cgggaagcgt ggcgctttct
     4441 catagctcac gctgtaggta tctcagttcg gtgtaggtcg ttcgctccaa gctgggctgt
     4501 gtgcacgaac cccccgttca gcccgaccgc tgcgccttat ccggtaacta tcgtcttgag
     4561 tccaacccgg taagacacga cttatcgcca ctggcagcag ccactggtaa caggattagc
     4621 agagcgaggt atgtaggcgg tgctacagag ttcttgaagt ggtggcctaa ctacggctac
     4681 actagaagaa cagtatttgg tatctgcgct ctgctgaagc cagttacctt cggaaaaaga
     4741 gttggtagct cttgatccgg caaacaaacc accgctggta gcggtggttt ttttgtttgc
     4801 aagcagcaga ttacgcgcag aaaaaaagga tctcaagaag atcctttgat cttttctacg
     4861 gggtctgacg ctcagtggaa cgaaaactca cgttaaggga ttttggtcat gagattatca
     4921 aaaaggatct tcacctagat ccttttaaat taaaaatgaa gttttaaatc aatctaaagt
     4981 atatatgagt aaacttggtc tgacagttac caatgcttaa tcagtgaggc acctatctca
     5041 gcgatctgtc tatttcgttc atccatagtt gcctgactcc ccgtcgtgta gataactacg
     5101 atacgggagg gcttaccatc tggccccagt gctgcaatga taccgcgaga cccacgctca
     5161 ccggctccag atttatcagc aataaaccag ccagccggaa gggccgagcg cagaagtggt
     5221 cctgcaactt tatccgcctc catccagtct attaattgtt gccgggaagc tagagtaagt
     5281 agttcgccag ttaatagttt gcgcaacgtt gttgccattg ctacaggcat cgtggtgtca
     5341 cgctcgtcgt ttggtatggc ttcattcagc tccggttccc aacgatcaag gcgagttaca
     5401 tgatccccca tgttgtgcaa aaaagcggtt agctccttcg gtcctccgat cgttgtcaga
     5461 agtaagttgg ccgcagtgtt atcactcatg gttatggcag cactgcataa ttctcttact
     5521 gtcatgccat ccgtaagatg cttttctgtg actggtgagt actcaaccaa gtcattctga
     5581 gaatagtgta tgcggcgacc gagttgctct tgcccggcgt caatacggga taataccgcg
     5641 ccacatagca gaactttaaa agtgctcatc attggaaaac gttcttcggg gcgaaaactc
     5701 tcaaggatct taccgctgtt gagatccagt tcgatgtaac ccactcgtgc acccaactga
     5761 tcttcagcat cttttacttt caccagcgtt tctgggtgag caaaaacagg aaggcaaaat
     5821 gccgcaaaaa agggaataag ggcgacacgg aaatgttgaa tactcatact cttccttttt
     5881 caatattatt gaagcattta tcagggttat tgtctcatga gcggatacat atttgaatgt
     5941 atttagaaaa ataaacaaat aggggttccg cgcacatttc cccgaaaagt gccacctgac
     6001 gtc
//
