[The description below was written by a language model from this plasmid's Addgene catalogue record and the feature table of its GenBank file.]
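Description:
pcDNA-FRT-TO-Nsp7-Nsp8_GC3opt is a 6.0 kb mammalian expression plasmid built on the pcDNA5-FRT-TO backbone. It is designed for tetracycline-regulated expression of an untagged fusion of the SARS-CoV-2 non-structural proteins Nsp7 and Nsp8, both derived from the ORF1ab polyprotein. In E. coli it replicates from a high-copy ColE1/pUC-type origin and is selected with ampicillin through the bla gene and its own promoter.

The expression cassette consists of the human CMV immediate-early enhancer and promoter, followed directly by two tet operator (O2) sites. In cells that produce the Tet repressor, transcription is held off until tetracycline or doxycycline is added. The Nsp7-Nsp8 coding sequence is not annotated as a feature in the sequence record, but it should occupy the unannotated interval between the operators and the bovine growth hormone polyadenylation signal. The insert is a synthetic, codon-optimised version in which expression was improved by raising the GC content at third codon positions (GC3). The cloning sites used are not recorded.

Downstream lies an FRT site immediately ahead of a hygromycin resistance gene with an SV40 polyadenylation signal. No promoter is annotated for this gene. In this type of backbone, FLP-mediated recombination into a genomic FRT site in a suitable host line places the gene behind a resident promoter, so hygromycin resistance reports correct single-copy integration. The plasmid is therefore suited to generating stable, isogenic cell lines with inducible viral protein expression, and the associated publication concerns SARS-CoV-2 proteins implicated in RNA metabolism.
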