Addgene plasmid #157691: pcDNA-FRT-TO-Nsp7-Nsp8_GC3opt
Purpose: mammalian expression of untagged SARS-CoV-2 Nsp7-Nsp8 fusion protein under control of a tetracycline-inducible promoter
Depositing lab: David Tollervey. Publication: Integrative vectors for regulated expression of SARS-CoV-2 proteins implicated in RNA metabolism. Bresson S, Robertson N, Sani E, Turowski TW, Shchepachev V, Kompauerova M, Spanos C, Helwak A, Tollervey D. Wellcome Open Res. 2020 Nov 3;5:261. doi: 10.12688/wellcomeopenres.16322.1. eCollection 2020. PubMed 33313418.
Backbone
  Vector backbone: pcDNA5-FRT-TO
  Backbone manufacturer: Thermo Fisher
  Vector type: Mammalian Expression
  Selectable markers: Hygromycin
Growth in bacteria
  Bacterial resistance: Ampicillin, 100 μg/mL
  Growth temperature: 37°C
  Growth strain: DH5alpha
  Copy number: High Copy
Gene/Insert
  Gene/Insert name: Nsp7-Nsp8_GC3opt
  Species: SARS-CoV-2
  Mutation: codon optimized; gene expression was optimized by increasing the GC3 content within codons
  Entrez Gene: ORF1ab (a.k.a. GU280_gp01)
  Cloning method: Restriction Enzyme; 5′ cloning site Unknown (unknown if destroyed); 3′ cloning site Unknown (unknown if destroyed)
Resource information
  A portion of this plasmid was derived from a plasmid made by: Gene Art
Terms and licenses: Academic/Nonprofit Terms; Industry Terms
How to cite: pcDNA-FRT-TO-Nsp7-Nsp8_GC3opt was a gift from David Tollervey (Addgene plasmid # 157691 ; http://n2t.net/addgene:157691 ; RRID:Addgene_157691)
